Addgene plasmid #236812: pGloSensor -40F cGMP Vector
Depositing lab: Promega Corporation.
Backbone
  Vector backbone: pGloSensor(R) -40F cGMP Vector
  Vector type: Luciferase
  Selectable markers: Hygromycin
Growth in bacteria
  Bacterial resistance: Ampicillin, 100 μg/mL
  Growth temperature: 37°C
  Growth strain: DH5alpha
  Copy number: High Copy
Gene/Insert
  Gene/Insert name: -40F
  Species: H. sapiens (human)
  Mutation: None
  Promoter: CMV
  Cloning method: Other
How to cite: pGloSensor -40F cGMP Vector was a gift from Promega Corporation (Addgene plasmid # 236812 ; http://n2t.net/addgene:236812 ; RRID:Addgene_236812)
