[The description below was written by a language model from this plasmid's Addgene catalogue record and pLannotate feature annotations shown in this document.]
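Description:
pGloSensor -40F cGMP Vector is a mammalian expression plasmid of about 7.1 kb that encodes a luciferase-based biosensor for cyclic GMP. It is propagated in E. coli at high copy from a ColE1/pUC-type origin under ampicillin selection (β-lactamase). For stable mammalian lines it carries a hygromycin B phosphotransferase cassette driven by the SV40 enhancer/early promoter and closed by a synthetic polyadenylation signal. A synthetic poly(A) signal and an RNA polymerase II pause site from the human α2 globin gene lie upstream of the expression cassette, an arrangement generally used to limit read-through transcription from the backbone into the reporter.

The sensor open reading frame is expressed from the human CMV immediate early enhancer and promoter. A T7 promoter sits just ahead of the coding region and would allow in vitro transcription. The feature table shows two separate fragments of the synthetic firefly luc2 luciferase flanking a fragment of human PDE5A, the cGMP-specific phosphodiesterase, followed by an SV40 polyadenylation region. This layout fits the GloSensor design, in which a ligand-binding domain is inserted between rearranged luciferase segments so that ligand binding changes the protein's conformation and its light output. Here the PDE5A portion presumably acts as the cGMP-sensing module, although the record does not state which PDE5A domain is used or what the "-40F" designation means. Short annotated fragments of a tetracycline resistance gene and SV40 large T antigen appear to be backbone remnants, not functional elements. The construct is suited to luminescence-based monitoring of intracellular cGMP changes in transiently or stably transfected mammalian cells.
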