Features (pLannotate 1.2.2; 17 found; start..end, strand, type, name):
      5..865     -  CDS            AmpR: β-lactamase confers resistance to ampicillin, carbenicillin, and related antibiotics
    866..907     -  promoter       AmpR promoter (fragment): bla
    970..1018    +  polyA_signal   poly(A) signal: synthetic polyadenylation signal
   1032..1123    +  misc_feature   pause site: RNA polymerase II transcriptional pause signal from the human α2 globin gene
   1276..1653    +  enhancer       CMV enhancer: human cytomegalovirus immediate early enhancer
   1655..1854    +  promoter       CMV promoter: human cytomegalovirus (CMV) immediate early promoter
   1890..1908    +  promoter       T7 promoter: promoter for bacteriophage T7 RNA polymerase
   1924..2485    +  CDS            luciferase (fragment): firefly luciferase synthetic luc2 version of the luciferase gene
   2543..3007    +  CDS            PDE5A (fragment): PDE5A_HUMAN - Also known as PDE5. Experimental evidence at protein level: Swiss-Prot protein existence level 1. Plays a role in signal transduction by regulating the intracellular concentration of cyclic nucleotides. This phosphodiesterase catalyzes the specific hydrolysis of cGMP to 5'-GMP (PubMed:9714779, PubMed:15489334). Specifically regulates nitric-oxide- generated cGMP (PubMed:15489334). From Homo sapiens (Human).
   3067..4124    +  CDS            luciferase (fragment): firefly luciferase synthetic luc2 version of the luciferase gene
   4171..4292    -  polyA_signal   SV40 poly(A) signal: SV40 polyadenylation signal
   4318..4449    -  CDS            LT_SV40 (fragment): Experimental evidence at protein level: Swiss-Prot protein existence level 1. Isoform 17kT antigen targets host RBL2 for degradation and promotes cell proliferation. Transactivates host cyclin A promoter through its J domain. From Simian virus 40 (SV40).
   4486..4843    +  promoter       SV40 promoter: SV40 enhancer and early promoter
   4874..5911    +  CDS            HygR: hygromycin B phosphotransferase confers resistance to hygromycin
   5935..5983    +  polyA_signal   poly(A) signal: synthetic polyadenylation signal
   5999..6130    +  CDS            TcR (fragment): tetracycline efflux protein; tet; confers resistance to tetracycline
   6310..6897    -  rep_origin     ori: high-copy-number ColE1/pMB1/pBR322/pUC origin of replication
>Addgene plasmid #236812 | pGloSensor -40F cGMP Vector | addgene full sequence | sequence record 471819 | Addgene NGS Result
GTGGTTACCAGTGCTTGATCAGTGAGGCACCGATCTCAGCGATCTGCCTATTTCGTTCGTCCATAGTGGC
CTGACTCCCCGTCGTGTAGATCACTACGATTCGTGAGGGCTTACCATCAGGCCCCAGCGCAGCAATGATG
CCGCGAGAGCCGCGTTCACCGGCCCCCGATTTGTCAGCAATGAACCAGCCAGCAGGGAGGGCCGAGCGAA
GAAGTGGTCCTGCTACTTTGTCCGCCTCCATCCAGTCTATGAGCTGCTGTCGTGATGCTAGAGTAAGAAG
TTCGCCAGTGAGTAGTTTCCGAAGAGTTGTGGCCATTGCTACTGGCATCGTGGTATCACGCTCGTCGTTC
GGTATGGCTTCGTTCAACTCTGGTTCCCAGCGGTCAAGCCGGGTCACATGATCACCCATATTATGAAGAA
ATGCAGTCAGCTCCTTAGGGCCTCCGATCGTTGTCAGAAGTAAGTTGGCCGCGGTGTTGTCGCTCATGGT
AATGGCAGCACTACACAATTCTCTTACCGTCATGCCATCCGTAAGATGCTTTTCCGTGACCGGCGAGTAC
TCAACCAAGTCGTTTTGTGAGTAGTGTATACGGCGACCAAGCTGCTCTTGCCCGGCGTCTATACGGGACA
ACACCGCGCCACATAGCAGTACTTTGAAAGTGCTCATCATCGGGAATCGTTCTTCGGGGCGGAAAGACTC
AAGGATCTTGCCGCTATTGAGATCCAGTTCGATATAGCCCACTCTTGCACCCAGTTGATCTTCAGCATCT
TTTACTTTCACCAGCGTTTCGGGGTGTGCAAAAACAGGCAAGCAAAATGCCGCAAAGAAGGGAATGAGTG
CGACACGAAAATGTTGGATGCTCATACTCGTCCTTTTTCAATATTATTGAAGCATTTATCAGGGTTACTA
GTACGTCTCTCAAGGATAAGTAAGTAATATTAAGGTACGGGAGGTATTGGACAGGCCGCAATAAAATATC
TTTATTTTCATTACATCTGTGTGTTGGTTTTTTGTGTGAATCGATAGTACTAACATACGCTCTCCATCAA
AACAAAACGAAACAAAACAAACTAGCAAAATAGGCTGTCCCCAGTGCAAGTGCAGGTGCCAGAACATTTC
TCTGGCCTAACTGGCCTCAATATTGGCCATTAGCCATATTATTCATTGGTTATATAGCATAAATCAATAT
TGGCTATTGGCCATTGCATACGTTGTATCTATATCATAATATGTACATTTATATTGGCTCATGTCCAATA
TGACCGCCATGTTGGCATTGATTATTGACTAGTTATTAATAGTAATCAATTACGGGGTCATTAGTTCATA
GCCCATATATGGAGTTCCGCGTTACATAACTTACGGTAAATGGCCCGCCTGGCTGACCGCCCAACGACCC
CCGCCCATTGACGTCAATAATGACGTATGTTCCCATAGTAACGCCAATAGGGACTTTCCATTGACGTCAA
TGGGTGGAGTATTTACGGTAAACTGCCCACTTGGCAGTACATCAAGTGTATCATATGCCAAGTCCGCCCC
CTATTGACGTCAATGACGGTAAATGGCCCGCCTGGCATTATGCCCAGTACATGACCTTACGGGACTTTCC
TACTTGGCAGTACATCTACGTATTAGTCATCGCTATTACCATGGTGATGCGGTTTTGGCAGTACACCAAT
GGGCGTGGATAGCGGTTTGACTCACGGGGATTTCCAAGTCTCCACCCCATTGACGTCAATGGGAGTTTGT
TTTGGCACCAAAATCAACGGGACTTTCCAAAATGTCGTAATAACCCCGCCCCGTTGACGCAAATGGGCGG
TAGGCGTGTACGGTGGGAGGTCTATATAAGCAGAGCTCGTTTAGTGAACCGTCAGATCACTAGAAGCTTT
AATACGACTCACTATAGGGCTAGCGATCGCCATGCCTGGCGCAGTAGGCAAGGTGGTGCCCTTCTTCGAG
GCTAAGGTGGTGGACTTGGACACTGGTAAGACACTGGGTGTGAACCAGCGCGGCGAGCTGTGCGTCCGTG
GCCCCATGATCATGAGCGGCTACGTTAACAACCCCGAGGCTACAAACGCTCTCATCGACAAGGACGGCTG
GCTGCACAGCGGCGACATCGCCTACTGGGACGAGGACGAGCACTTCTTCATCGTGGACCGGCTGAAGAGC
CTGATCAAATACAAGGGCTACCAGGTAGCCCCAGCCGAACTGGAGAGCATCCTGCTGCAACACCCCAACA
TCTTCGACGCCGGGGTCGCCGGCCTGCCCGACGACGATGCCGGCGAGCTGCCCGCCGCAGTCGTCGTGCT
GGAACACGGTAAAACCATGACCGAGAAGGAGATCGTGGACTATGTGGCCAGCCAGGTTACAACCGCCAAG
AAGCTGCGCGGTGGTGTTGTGTTCGTGGACGAGGTGCCTAAAGGACTGACCGGCAAGTTGGACGCCCGCA
AGATCCGCGAGATTCTCATTAAGGCCAAGAAGGGCTCGAGCGGAGGTTCAGGCGGTTCCGGAGGAGGTTC
TGGCGGATCAGGCGGTTCGGGGGAATTAGTGAAGGATATTTCTAGTCATTTGGATGTCACAGCCTTATGT
CACAAAATTTTCTTGCATATCCATGGACTGATATCTGCTGACCGCTATTCCCTGTTCCTTGTCTGTGAAG
ACAGCTCCAATGACAAGTTTCTTATCAGCCGCCTCTTTGATGTTGCTGAAGGTTCAACACTGGAAGAAGT
TTCAAATAACTGTATCCGCTTAGAATGGAACAAAGGCATTGTGGGACATGTGGCAGCGCTTGGTGAGCCC
TTGAACATCAAAGATGCATATGAGGATCCTCGGTTCAATGCAGAAGTTGACCAAATTACAGGCTACAAGA
CACAAAGCATTCTTTGTATGCCAATTAAGAATCATAGGGAAGAGGTTGTTGGTGTAGCCCAGGCCATCAA
CAAGAAATCAGGAAACGGTGGGACATTTACTGAAAAAGATGAAAAGGACTTTGCTGCTTATTTGGCAGGG
TCCGGTGGATCCGGTGGCAGCGGAGGGACGTCAGGTGGATCTGGAGGGAGCTCCGGTGCCAAAAACATTA
AGAAGGGCCCAGCGCCATTCTACCCACTCGAAGACGGGACCGCCGGCGAGCAGCTGCACAAAGCCATGAA
GCGCTACGCCCTGGTGCCCGGCACCATCGCCTTTACCGACGCACATATCGAGGTGGACATTACCTACGCC
GAGTACTTCGAGATGAGCGTTCGGCTGGCAGAAGCTATGAAGCGCTATGGGCTGAATACAAACCATCGGA
TCGTGGTGTGCAGCGAGAATAGCTTGCAGTTCTTCATGCCCGTGTTGGGTGCCCTGTTCATCGGTGTGGC
TGTGGCCCCAGCTAACGACATCTACAACGAGCGCGAGCTGCTGAACAGCATGGGCATCAGCCAGCCCACC
GTCGTATTCGTGAGCAAGAAAGGGCTGCAAAAGATCCTCAACGTGCAAAAGAAGCTACCGATCATACAAA
AGATCATCATCATGGATAGCAAGACCGACTACCAGGGCTTCCAAAGCATGTACACCTTCGTGACTTCCCA
TTTGCCACCCGGCTTCAACGAGTACGACTTCGTGCCCGAGAGCTTCGACCGGGACAAAACCATCGCCCTG
ATCATGAACAGTAGTGGCAGTACCGGATTGCCCAAGGGCGTAGCCCTACCGCACCGCACCGCTTGTGTCC
GATTCAGTCATGCCCGCGACCCCATCTTCGGCAACCAGATCATCCCCGACACCGCTATCCTCAGCGTGGT
GCCATTTCACCACGGCTTCGGCATGTTCACCACGCTGGGCTACTTGATCTGCGGCTTTCGGGTCGTGCTC
ATGTACCGCTTCGAGGAGGAGCTATTCTTGCGCAGCTTGCAAGACTATAAGATTCAATCTGCCCTGCTGG
TGCCCACACTATTTAGCTTCTTCGCTAAGAGCACTCTCATCGACAAGTACGACCTAAGCAACTTGCACGA
GATCGCCAGCGGCGGGGCGCCGCTCAGCAAGGAGGTAGGTGAGGCCGTGGCCAAACGCTTCCACCTACCA
GGCATCCGCCAGGGCTACGGCCTGACAGAAACAACCAGCGCCATTCTGATCACTCCAGAAGGGGTTTAAA
CTCTAGAGTCGGGGCGGCCGGCCGCTTCGAGCAGACATGATAAGATACATTGATGAGTTTGGACAAACCA
CAACTAGAATGCAGTGAAAAAAATGCTTTATTTGTGAAATTTGTGATGCTATTGCTTTATTTGTAACCAT
TATAAGCTGCAATAAACAAGTTAACAACAACAATTGCATTCATTTTATGTTTCAGGTTCAGGGGGAGGTG
TGGGAGGTTTTTTAAAGCAAGTAAAACCTCTACAAATGTGGTAAAATCGATAAGGATCCGTTTGCGTATT
GGGCGCTCTTCCGCTGATCTGCGCAGCACCATGGCCTGAAATAACCTCTGAAAGAGGAACTTGGTTAGCT
ACCTTCTGAGGCGGAAAGAACCAGCTGTGGAATGTGTGTCAGTTAGGGTGTGGAAAGTCCCCAGGCTCCC
CAGCAGGCAGAAGTATGCAAAGCATGCATCTCAATTAGTCAGCAACCAGGTGTGGAAAGTCCCCAGGCTC
CCCAGCAGGCAGAAGTATGCAAAGCATGCATCTCAATTAGTCAGCAACCATAGTCCCGCCCCTAACTCCG
CCCATCCCGCCCCTAACTCCGCCCAGTTCCGCCCATTCTCCGCCCCATGGCTGACTAATTTTTTTTATTT
ATGCAGAGGCCGAGGCCGCCTCTGCCTCTGAGCTATTCCAGAAGTAGTGAGGAGGCTTTTTTGGAGGCCT
AGGCTTTTGCAAAAAGCTCGATTCTTCTGACACTAGCGCCACCATGAAGAAGCCCGAACTCACCGCTACC
AGCGTTGAAAAATTTCTCATCGAGAAGTTCGACAGTGTGAGCGACCTGATGCAGTTGTCGGAGGGCGAAG
AGAGCCGAGCCTTCAGCTTCGATGTCGGCGGACGCGGCTATGTACTGCGGGTGAATAGCTGCGCTGATGG
CTTCTACAAAGACCGCTACGTGTACCGCCACTTCGCCAGCGCTGCACTACCCATCCCCGAAGTGTTGGAC
ATCGGCGAGTTCAGCGAGAGCCTGACATACTGCATCAGTAGACGCGCCCAAGGCGTTACTCTCCAAGACC
TCCCCGAAACAGAGCTGCCTGCTGTGTTACAGCCTGTCGCCGAAGCTATGGATGCTATTGCCGCCGCCGA
CCTCAGTCAAACCAGCGGCTTCGGCCCATTCGGGCCCCAAGGCATCGGCCAGTACACAACCTGGCGGGAT
TTCATTTGCGCCATTGCTGATCCCCATGTCTACCACTGGCAGACCGTGATGGACGACACCGTGTCCGCCA
GCGTAGCTCAAGCCCTGGACGAACTGATGCTGTGGGCCGAAGACTGTCCCGAGGTGCGCCACCTCGTCCA
TGCCGACTTCGGCAGCAACAACGTCCTGACCGACAACGGCCGCATCACCGCCGTAATCGACTGGTCCGAA
GCTATGTTCGGGGACAGTCAGTACGAGGTGGCCAACATCTTCTTCTGGCGGCCCTGGCTGGCTTGCATGG
AGCAGCAGACTCGCTACTTCGAGCGCCGGCATCCCGAGCTGGCCGGCAGCCCTCGTCTGCGAGCCTACAT
GCTGCGCATCGGCCTGGATCAGCTCTACCAGAGCCTCGTGGACGGCAACTTCGACGATGCTGCCTGGGCT
CAAGGCCGCTGCGATGCCATCGTCCGCAGCGGGGCCGGCACCGTCGGTCGCACACAAATCGCTCGCCGGA
GCGCAGCCGTATGGACCGACGGCTGCGTCGAGGTGCTGGCCGACAGCGGCAACCGCCGGCCCAGTACACG
ACCGCGCGCTAAGGAGGTAGGTCGAGTTTAAGATCTAGAACCGGTCATGGCCGCAATAAAATATCTTTAT
TTTCATTACATCTGTGTGTTGGTTTTTTGTGTGTTCGAACTAGATGCTGTCGACCGATGCCCTTGAGAGC
CTTCAACCCAGTCAGCTCCTTCCGGTGGGCGCGGGGCATGACTATCGTCGCCGCACTTATGACTGTCTTC
TTTATCATGCAACTCGTAGGACAGGTGCCGGCAGCGCTCTTCCGCTTCCTCGCTCACTGACTCGCTGCGC
TCGGTCGTTCGGCTGCGGCGAGCGGTATCAGCTCACTCAAAGGCGGTAATACGGTTATCCACAGAATCAG
GGGATAACGCAGGAAAGAACATGTGAGCAAAAGGCCAGCAAAAGGCCAGGAACCGTAAAAAGGCCGCGTT
GCTGGCGTTTTTCCATAGGCTCCGCCCCCCTGACGAGCATCACAAAAATCGACGCTCAAGTCAGAGGTGG
CGAAACCCGACAGGACTATAAAGATACCAGGCGTTTCCCCCTGGAAGCTCCCTCGTGCGCTCTCCTGTTC
CGACCCTGCCGCTTACCGGATACCTGTCCGCCTTTCTCCCTTCGGGAAGCGTGGCGCTTTCTCATAGCTC
ACGCTGTAGGTATCTCAGTTCGGTGTAGGTCGTTCGCTCCAAGCTGGGCTGTGTGCACGAACCCCCCGTT
CAGCCCGACCGCTGCGCCTTATCCGGTAACTATCGTCTTGAGTCCAACCCGGTAAGACACGACTTATCGC
CACTGGCAGCAGCCACTGGTAACAGGATTAGCAGAGCGAGGTATGTAGGCGGTGCTACAGAGTTCTTGAA
GTGGTGGCCTAACTACGGCTACACTAGAAGAACAGTATTTGGTATCTGCGCTCTGCTGAAGCCAGTTACC
TTCGGAAAAAGAGTTGGTAGCTCTTGATCCGGCAAACAAACCACCGCTGGTAGCGGTGGTTTTTTGTTTG
CAAGCAGCAGATTACGCGCAGAAAAAAAGGATCTCAAGAAGATCCTTTGATCTTTTCTACGGGGTCTGAC
GCTCAGTGGAACGAAAACTCACGTTAAGGGATTTTGGTCATGAGATTATCAAAAAGGATCTTCACCTAGA
TCCTTTTAAATTAAAAATGAAGTTTTAAATCAATCTAAAGTATATATGAGTAAACTTGGTCTGACAGCGG
CCGCAAATGCTAAACCACTGCA
